Addgene plasmid #238699: HaloTag-SUMO1 Vector
Depositing lab: Promega Corporation.
Backbone
  Vector backbone: pFN222K HaloTag(R) CMV-Blast BiBRET Vector
  Vector type: Mammalian Expression
  Selectable markers: Blasticidin
Growth in bacteria
  Bacterial resistance: Kanamycin, 50 μg/mL
  Growth temperature: 37°C
  Growth strain: DH5alpha
  Copy number: High Copy
Gene/Insert
  Gene/Insert name: SUMO1
  Species: H. sapiens (human)
  Mutation: None
  Entrez Gene: SUMO1 (a.k.a. DAP1, GMP1, OFC10, PIC1, SENP2, SMT3, SMT3C, SMT3H3, UBL1)
  Promoter: CMV
  Tag / fusion protein: HaloTag (R) (N terminal on backbone)
  Cloning method: Other
How to cite: HaloTag-SUMO1 Vector was a gift from Promega Corporation (Addgene plasmid # 238699 ; http://n2t.net/addgene:238699 ; RRID:Addgene_238699)
