[The description below was written by a language model from this plasmid's Addgene catalogue record and pLannotate feature annotations shown in this document.]
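Description:
HaloTag-SUMO1 Vector is a mammalian expression plasmid built on the pFN222K HaloTag CMV-Blast BiBRET backbone. It is maintained in E. coli as a high-copy plasmid through a ColE1/pUC-type origin and is selected with kanamycin, conferred by an nptII (neo/kan) gene under the synthetic bacterial EM7 promoter. For selection in mammalian cells, a separate cassette places the Aspergillus terreus blasticidin S deaminase gene (BSD) under the SV40 early promoter, followed by a synthetic polyadenylation signal.

The payload is human SUMO1, recorded as unmutated, fused at its N terminus to HaloTag, a modified bacterial dehalogenase that bonds covalently to chloroalkane ligands. A TEV protease recognition site lies between the two, so the tag could be cleaved from SUMO1. Transcription is driven by the CMV immediate-early enhancer and promoter, followed by a chimeric β-globin/immunoglobulin intron of the kind included to improve expression. A T7 promoter immediately upstream of the coding sequence would also permit T7 polymerase-driven transcription. A short multiple cloning site remnant and an SV40 polyadenylation signal follow the insert, and a single loxP site sits between the expression cassette and the kanamycin marker; its purpose is not stated.

Two sequence records are annotated, of 5,401 and 5,473 nt. They show the same parts in the same relative order but in opposite orientations; the main visible difference is a shorter SV40 promoter annotation in the shorter record. The record gives no explicit application, but the BiBRET backbone name suggests that the HaloTag fusion acts as a fluorescent-ligand-labelled acceptor in bioluminescence resonance energy transfer assays, presumably to follow SUMO1 conjugation or interactions in live cells.
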