Features (pLannotate 1.2.2; 20 found; start..end, strand, type, name):
     98..179     +  polyA_signal   SV40 poly(A) signal: SV40 polyadenylation signal
    325..535     +  promoter       SV40 promoter: SV40 early promoter
    574..972     +  CDS            BSD: blasticidin S deaminase; Aspergillus terreus BSD; confers resistance to blasticidin
    996..1044    +  polyA_signal   poly(A) signal: synthetic polyadenylation signal
   1170..1758    +  rep_origin     ori: high-copy-number ColE1/pMB1/pBR322/pUC origin of replication
   1919..2710    -  CDS            neo: KKA2_KLEPN - Also known as kan, nptII. Experimental evidence at protein level: Swiss-Prot protein existence level 1. Resistance to kanamycin, neomycin, paromomycin, ribostamycin, butirosin and gentamicin B. From Klebsiella pneumoniae.
   2742..2789    -  promoter       EM7 promoter: synthetic bacterial promoter&nbsp
   2799..2832    -  protein_bind   loxP: Cre-mediated recombination occurs in the 8-bp core sequence (GCATACAT). Cre recombinase
   2856..2924    +  CDS            large T antigen (fragment): large T antigen from SV40 (simian virus 40)
   2947..3068    +  polyA_signal   SV40 poly(A) signal: SV40 polyadenylation signal
   3094..3121    -  CDS            SET1 (fragment): solubility-enhancement tag derived from T7 phage gene 10B
   3117..3172    -  misc_feature   MCS: pUC18/19 multiple cloning site
   3184..3474    -  CDS            SUMO1: SUMO1_HUMAN - Also known as SMT3C, SMT3H3, UBL1. Experimental evidence at protein level: Swiss-Prot protein existence level 1. Ubiquitin-like protein that can be covalently attached to proteins as a monomer or a lysine-linked polymer. Covalent attachment via an isopeptide bond to its substrates requires prior activation by the E1 complex SAE1-SAE2 and linkage to the E2 enzyme UBE2I, and can be promoted by E3 ligases such as PIAS1-4, RANBP2 or CBX4. This post- translational modification on lysine residues of proteins plays a crucial role in a number of cellular processes such as nuclear transpo
   3490..3510    -  CDS            TEV site: tobacco etch virus (TEV) protease recognition and cleavage site
   3523..4413    -  CDS            HaloTag®: modified bacterial dehalogenase that forms covalent bonds with chloroalkane derivatives
   4429..4447    -  promoter       T7 promoter: promoter for bacteriophage T7 RNA polymerase
   4491..4623    -  intron         chimeric intron: chimera between introns from human β-globin and immunoglobulin heavy chain genes
   4762..4961    -  promoter       CMV promoter: human cytomegalovirus (CMV) immediate early promoter
   4963..5328    -  enhancer       CMV enhancer: human cytomegalovirus immediate early enhancer
   5393..75      +  CDS            large T antigen (fragment) (across the origin): large T antigen from SV40 (simian virus 40)
>Addgene plasmid #238699 | HaloTag-SUMO1 Vector | addgene full sequence | sequence record 481956 | Addgene NGS Result
CAGCCATACCACATTTGTAGAGGTTTTACTTGCTTTAAAAAACCTCCCACACCTCCCCCTGAACCTGAAA
CATAAAATGAATGCAATTGTTGTTGTTAACTTGTTTATTGCAGCTTATAATGGTTACAAATAAAGCAATA
GCATCACAAATTTCACAAATAAAGCATTTTTTTCACTGCCGACGTCTTAATTAACGCGTCTTGCGCAGCA
CCATGGCCTGAAATAACCTCTGAAAGAGGAACTTGGTTAGGTACCTTCTGAGGCGGAAAGAACCAGCTGT
GGAATGTGTGTCAGTTAGGGTGTGGAAAGTCCCCAGGCTCCCCAGCAGGCAGAAGTATGCAAAGCATGCA
TCTCAATTAGTCAGCAACCATAGTCCCGCCCCTAACTCCGCCCATCCCGCCCCTAACTCCGCCCAGTTCC
GCCCATTCTCCGCCCCATGGCTGACTAATTTTTTTTATTTATGCAGAGGCCGAGGCCGCCTCGGCCTCTG
AGCTATTCCAGAAGTAGTGAGGAGGCTTTTTTGGAGGCCTAGGCTTTTGCAAAAAGCTCGATTCTTCTGA
CACTAGCGCCACCATGGCCAAGCCTTTGTCTCAAGAAGAATCCACCCTCATTGAAAGAGCAACGGCTACA
ATCAACAGCATCCCCATCTCTGAAGACTACAGCGTCGCCAGCGCAGCTCTCTCTAGCGACGGCCGCATCT
TCACTGGTGTCAATGTATATCATTTTACTGGGGGACCTTGTGCAGAACTCGTGGTGCTGGGCACTGCTGC
TGCTGCGGCAGCTGGCAACCTGACTTGTATCGTCGCGATCGGAAATGAGAACAGGGGCATCTTGAGCCCC
TGCGGACGGTGCCGACAGGTGCTTCTCGATCTGCATCCTGGGATCAAAGCCATAGTGAAGGACAGTGATG
GACAGCCGACGGCAGTTGGGATTCGTGAATTGCTGCCCTCTGGTTATGTGTGGGAGGGCTAAACTCTAGC
CATCACGATGGCCGCAATAAAATATCTTTATTTTCATTACATCTGTGTGTTGGTTTTTTGTGTGACGATT
CCGGACTATAAAAGGATCTAGGTGAAGATCCTTTTTGATAATCTCATGACCAAAATCCCTTAACGTGAGT
TTTCGTTCCACTGAGCGTCAGACCCCGTAGAAAAGATCAAAGGATCTTCTTGAAATCCTTTTTTTCTGCG
CGTAATCTGCTGCTTGCAAACAAAAAAACCACCGCTACCAGCGGTGGTTTGTTTGCCGGATCAAGAGCTA
CCAACTCTTTTTCCGAAGGTAACTGGCTTCAGCAGAGCGCAGATACCAAATACTGTCCTTCTAGTGTAGC
CGTAGTTAGGCCACCACTTCAAGAACTCTGTAGCACCGCCTACATACCTCGCTCTGCTAATCCTGTTACC
AGTGGCTGCTGCCAGTGGCGATAAGTCGTGTCTTACCGGGTTGGACTCAAGACGATAGTTACCGGATAAG
GCGCAGCGGTCGGGCTGAACGGGGGGTTCGTGCACACAGCCCAGCTTGGAGCGAACGACCTACACCGAAC
TGAGATACCTACAGCGTGAGCTATGAGAAAGCGCCACGCTTCCCGAAGGGAGAAAGGCGGACAGGTATCC
GGTAAGCGGCAGGGTCGGAACAGGAGAGCGCACGAGGGAGCTTCCAGGGGGAAACGCCTGGTATCTTTAT
AGTCCTGTCGGGTTTCGCCACCTCTGACTTGAGCGTCGATTTTTGTGATGCTCGTCAGGGGGGCGGAGCC
TATGGAAAAACGCCAGCAACGCGGCCTTTTTACGGTTCCTGGCCTTTTGCTGGCCTTTTGCTCACATGTT
CTTTCCTGCGTTATCCCCTGATTCTGTGGATAACCGTATTACCGCCTTTGAGTGAGCTGATACCGGTTGG
GCGTCGCTTGGTCGGTCATTTCGAATCAGAAGAACTCGTCAAGAAGGCGATAGAAGGCGATGCGCTGCGA
ATCGGGAGCGGCGATACCGTAAAGCACGAGGAAGCGGTCAGCCCATTCGCCGCCAAGCTCTTCAGCAATA
TCACGGGTAGCCAACGCTATGTCCTGATAGCGGTCCGCCACACCCAGCCGGCCACAGTCGATGAATCCAG
AAAAGCGGCCATTTTCCACCATGATATTCGGCAAGCAGGCATCGCCATGGGTCACGACGAGATCCTCGCC
GTCGGGCATGCGCGCCTTGAGCCTGGCGAACAGTTCGGCTGGCGCGAGCCCCTGATGCTCTTCGTCCAGA
TCATCCTGATCGACAAGACCGGCTTCCATCCGAGTACGTGCTCGCTCGATGCGATGTTTCGCTTGGTGGT
CGAATGGGCAGGTAGCCGGATCAAGCGTATGCAGCCGCCGCATTGCATCAGCCATGATGGATACTTTCTC
GGCAGGAGCAAGGTGAGATGACAGGAGATCCTGCCCCGGCACTTCGCCCAATAGCAGCCAGTCCCTTCCC
GCTTCAGTGACAACGTCGAGCACAGCTGCGCAAGGAACGCCCGTCGTGGCCAGCCACGATAGCCGCGCTG
CCTCGTCCTGCAGTTCATTCAGGGCACCGGACAGGTCGGTCTTGACAAAAAGAACCGGGCGCCCCTGCGC
TGACAGCCGGAACACGGCGGCATCAGAGCAGCCGATTGTCTGTTGTGCCCAGTCATAGCCGAATAGCCTC
TCCACCCAAGCGGCCGGAGAACCTGCGTGCAATCCATCTTGTTCAATCATGATCTGCCTCCTGGGTTTAG
TTCCTCACCTTGTCGTATTATACTATGCCGATATACTATGCCGATGATTAATTGTCAACAGTGGATCCAT
AACTTCGTATAATGTATGCTATACGAAGTTATATTAGAATTCTTAATTAAGATTTTACCACATTTGTAGA
GGTTTTACTTGCTTAAAAAAACCTCCCACATCTCCCCCTGAACCTGAAACATAAAATGAATGCAATTGTT
GTTGTTAACTTGTTTATTGCAGCTTATAATGGTTACAAATAAAGCAATAGCATCACAAATTTCACAAATA
AAGCATTTTTTTCACTGCATTCTAGTTGTGGTTTGTCCAAACTCATCAATGTATCTTATCATGTCTGCTC
GAAGCGGCCTTGCTCAGCGGTGGCAGCAGCCAAATCAGCTTGCATGCCTGCAGGTCGACTCTAGAGGATC
CCCGGGTACCGAGCCCGAATTCGTTTAAACCTAACCCCCCGTTTGTTCCTGATAAACTTCAATCACATCT
TCTTCCTCCATTCCCAGTTCTTTTGGAGTATGATTATCAGCAATTCTCTGACCCTCAAAGAGAAACCTGA
GTGAATTCATTGGAACACCCTGTCTTTGACAGTATGATTCTTTGAGTTTCTTGAGATGTGTTGTCATTTT
CACTTTGAAGTGAATCTCACTGCTATCCTGTCCAATGACTTTGAGTTTAATATATTCACCTTCCTTCTTA
TCCCCCAAGTCCTCAGTTGAAGGTTTTGCCTCCTGGTCAGACATGGCGATCGCGTTATCGCTCTGAAAGT
ACAGATCCTCAGTGGTTGGCTCGCCGGAAATCTCGAGCGTCGACAGCCAGCGCGCGATCTCGCTGCCGAT
CAGGTCCGGGTTGTCTTCTTGCAGCAGATTCAGACCCGGGCCGATGTCCACAGCCTTGCAGTTAGGCAGG
CTTTTGGCCAGGCGAGCGGCTTCGGCCGGTGGGATCAGAACGCCTGGGGTGCCCCAGAACAGCAGCTTCG
GGACAGGGGACTGGTGCAGCCAGTCCATGTATTCTTCGACCAGCGCGACGATGTTCGCTGGCTCACCGGC
GATTGGCAGCTCGTTTGGGAAGCGCCACAGTGGCTCGCGGTCAACAGGATTCAGGAACGGCTCGCGGTAA
TGGTCCATCTCGACTTCAGTCAGCGGGCGGACGACACCCATCGGCAGCGTACCCTCGATAAAAACGTTCT
GATCGATGATCAGCTTGCGGCCGACGTCGGTGGTGCGGAAGGCCTGGAAGGTCTCGCGGGCAAATTCTGG
CCATTCGTCCCAGGTCGGGATAGGGCGGATGAACTCCATAAATGCAATACCTTTGACGCGCTCTGGATTG
CGCTTGGCCCAGTGGAAACCCAGAGCGGAGCCCCAGTCGTGAATGACCAGGACGACCTCTTCCAGACCCA
GGGCTTCGATGAAGGCATCCATGAAGCGGACGTGGTCGTCGAAGAAATAACCCAGGTCTGGTTTGTCGGA
TTTGCCCATACCGATCAGGTCTGGAGCAATGCAGCGATGGGTCGGTGCAACATGCGGGATGATGTTGCGC
CACACGTAGGAGGAGGTCGGGTTACCGTGCAGGAACAGCACAGGGGTGCCATCGCGCGGACCAACATCGA
CGTAGTGCATGCGCTCGCCCAGGACTTCCACATAATGGGGGTCGAATGGAAAGCCAGTACCGATTTCTGC
CATGGTGGCTTTGCTAGCCCTATAGTGAGTCGTATTAATACTCTAGCCTTAAGAGCTGTAATTGAACTGG
GAGTGGACACCTGTGGAGAGAAAGGCAAAGTGGATGTCAGTAAGACCAATAGGTGCCTATCAGAAACGCA
AGAGTCTTCTCTGTCTCGACAAGCCCAGTTTCTATTGGTCTCCTTAAACCTGTCTTGTAACCTTGATACT
TACCTGCCCAGTGCCTCACGACCAACTTCTGCAGCTTAAGTTCGAGACTGTTGTGTCAGAAGCACTGACT
GCGTTAGCAATTTAACTGTGATAAACTACCGCAATAAAGCTTCTAGTGATCTGACGGTTCACTAAACCAG
CTCTGCTTATATAGACCTCCCACCGTACACGCCTACCGCCCATTTGCGTCAACGGGGCGGGGTTATTACG
ACATTTTGGAAAGTCCCGTTGATTTTGGTGCCAAAACAAACTCCCATTGACGTCAATGGGGTGGAGACTT
GGAAATCCCCGTGAGTCAAACCGCTATCCACGCCCATTGGTGTACTGCCAAAACCGCATCACCATGGTAA
TAGCGATGACTAATACGTAGATGTACTGCCAAGTAGGAAAGTCCCGTAAGGTCATGTACTGGGCATAATG
CCAGGCGGGCCATTTACCGTCATTGACGTCAATAGGGGGCGGACTTGGCATATGATACACTTGATGTACT
GCCAAGTGGGCAGTTTACCGTAAATACTCCACCCATTGACGTCAATGGAAAGTCCCTATTGGCGTTACTA
TGGGAACATACGTCATTATTGACGTCAATGGGCGGGGGTCGTTGGGCGGTCAGCCAGGCGGGCCATTTAC
CGTAAGTTATGTAACGCGGAACTCCATATATGGGCTATGAACTAATGACCCCGTAATTGATTACTATTAA
TAACTAGTGGCGCGCCATAATCCTAGGCTCTCGTACGAAGTCAGCTGATAACGTCGACGTATTGCGGCCG
CGGATCATAAT
