Features (pLannotate 1.2.2; 19 found; start..end, strand, type, name):
      3..84      -  polyA_signal   SV40 poly(A) signal: SV40 polyadenylation signal
    107..190     -  CDS            large T antigen (fragment): large T antigen from SV40 (simian virus 40)
    255..620     +  enhancer       CMV enhancer: human cytomegalovirus immediate early enhancer
    622..821     +  promoter       CMV promoter: human cytomegalovirus (CMV) immediate early promoter
    960..1092    +  intron         chimeric intron: chimera between introns from human β-globin and immunoglobulin heavy chain genes
   1136..1154    +  promoter       T7 promoter: promoter for bacteriophage T7 RNA polymerase
   1170..2060    +  CDS            HaloTag®: modified bacterial dehalogenase that forms covalent bonds with chloroalkane derivatives
   2073..2093    +  CDS            TEV site: tobacco etch virus (TEV) protease recognition and cleavage site
   2109..2399    +  CDS            SUMO1: SUMO1_HUMAN - Also known as SMT3C, SMT3H3, UBL1. Experimental evidence at protein level: Swiss-Prot protein existence level 1. Ubiquitin-like protein that can be covalently attached to proteins as a monomer or a lysine-linked polymer. Covalent attachment via an isopeptide bond to its substrates requires prior activation by the E1 complex SAE1-SAE2 and linkage to the E2 enzyme UBE2I, and can be promoted by E3 ligases such as PIAS1-4, RANBP2 or CBX4. This post- translational modification on lysine residues of proteins plays a crucial role in a number of cellular processes such as nuclear transpo
   2411..2466    +  misc_feature   MCS: pUC18/19 multiple cloning site
   2515..2636    -  polyA_signal   SV40 poly(A) signal: SV40 polyadenylation signal
   2659..2727    -  CDS            large T antigen (fragment): large T antigen from SV40 (simian virus 40)
   2751..2784    +  protein_bind   loxP: Cre-mediated recombination occurs in the 8-bp core sequence (GCATACAT). Cre recombinase
   2794..2841    +  promoter       EM7 promoter: synthetic bacterial promoter&nbsp
   2873..3664    +  CDS            neo: KKA2_KLEPN - Also known as kan, nptII. Experimental evidence at protein level: Swiss-Prot protein existence level 1. Resistance to kanamycin, neomycin, paromomycin, ribostamycin, butirosin and gentamicin B. From Klebsiella pneumoniae.
   3825..4413    -  rep_origin     ori: high-copy-number ColE1/pMB1/pBR322/pUC origin of replication
   4539..4587    -  polyA_signal   poly(A) signal: synthetic polyadenylation signal
   4611..5009    -  CDS            BSD: blasticidin S deaminase; Aspergillus terreus BSD; confers resistance to blasticidin
   5040..5397    -  promoter       SV40 promoter: SV40 enhancer and early promoter
>Addgene plasmid #238699 | HaloTag-SUMO1 Vector | analyzer sequence | sequence record 475159
CGGCAGTGAAAAAAATGCTTTATTTGTGAAATTTGTGATGCTATTGCTTTATTTGTAACCATTATAAGCT
GCAATAAACAAGTTAACAACAACAATTGCATTCATTTTATGTTTCAGGTTCAGGGGGAGGTGTGGGAGGT
TTTTTAAAGCAAGTAAAACCTCTACAAATGTGGTATGGCTGATTATGATCCGCGGCCGCAATACGTCGAC
GTTATCAGCTGACTTCGTACGAGAGCCTAGGATTATGGCGCGCCACTAGTTATTAATAGTAATCAATTAC
GGGGTCATTAGTTCATAGCCCATATATGGAGTTCCGCGTTACATAACTTACGGTAAATGGCCCGCCTGGC
TGACCGCCCAACGACCCCCGCCCATTGACGTCAATAATGACGTATGTTCCCATAGTAACGCCAATAGGGA
CTTTCCATTGACGTCAATGGGTGGAGTATTTACGGTAAACTGCCCACTTGGCAGTACATCAAGTGTATCA
TATGCCAAGTCCGCCCCCTATTGACGTCAATGACGGTAAATGGCCCGCCTGGCATTATGCCCAGTACATG
ACCTTACGGGACTTTCCTACTTGGCAGTACATCTACGTATTAGTCATCGCTATTACCATGGTGATGCGGT
TTTGGCAGTACACCAATGGGCGTGGATAGCGGTTTGACTCACGGGGATTTCCAAGTCTCCACCCCATTGA
CGTCAATGGGAGTTTGTTTTGGCACCAAAATCAACGGGACTTTCCAAAATGTCGTAATAACCCCGCCCCG
TTGACGCAAATGGGCGGTAGGCGTGTACGGTGGGAGGTCTATATAAGCAGAGCTGGTTTAGTGAACCGTC
AGATCACTAGAAGCTTTATTGCGGTAGTTTATCACAGTTAAATTGCTAACGCAGTCAGTGCTTCTGACAC
AACAGTCTCGAACTTAAGCTGCAGAAGTTGGTCGTGAGGCACTGGGCAGGTAAGTATCAAGGTTACAAGA
CAGGTTTAAGGAGACCAATAGAAACTGGGCTTGTCGAGACAGAGAAGACTCTTGCGTTTCTGATAGGCAC
CTATTGGTCTTACTGACATCCACTTTGCCTTTCTCTCCACAGGTGTCCACTCCCAGTTCAATTACAGCTC
TTAAGGCTAGAGTATTAATACGACTCACTATAGGGCTAGCAAAGCCACCATGGCAGAAATCGGTACTGGC
TTTCCATTCGACCCCCATTATGTGGAAGTCCTGGGCGAGCGCATGCACTACGTCGATGTTGGTCCGCGCG
ATGGCACCCCTGTGCTGTTCCTGCACGGTAACCCGACCTCCTCCTACGTGTGGCGCAACATCATCCCGCA
TGTTGCACCGACCCATCGCTGCATTGCTCCAGACCTGATCGGTATGGGCAAATCCGACAAACCAGACCTG
GGTTATTTCTTCGACGACCACGTCCGCTTCATGGATGCCTTCATCGAAGCCCTGGGTCTGGAAGAGGTCG
TCCTGGTCATTCACGACTGGGGCTCCGCTCTGGGTTTCCACTGGGCCAAGCGCAATCCAGAGCGCGTCAA
AGGTATTGCATTTATGGAGTTCATCCGCCCTATCCCGACCTGGGACGAATGGCCAGAATTTGCCCGCGAG
ACCTTCCAGGCCTTCCGCACCACCGACGTCGGCCGCAAGCTGATCATCGATCAGAACGTTTTTATCGAGG
GTACGCTGCCGATGGGTGTCGTCCGCCCGCTGACTGAAGTCGAGATGGACCATTACCGCGAGCCGTTCCT
GAATCCTGTTGACCGCGAGCCACTGTGGCGCTTCCCAAACGAGCTGCCAATCGCCGGTGAGCCAGCGAAC
ATCGTCGCGCTGGTCGAAGAATACATGGACTGGCTGCACCAGTCCCCTGTCCCGAAGCTGCTGTTCTGGG
GCACCCCAGGCGTTCTGATCCCACCGGCCGAAGCCGCTCGCCTGGCCAAAAGCCTGCCTAACTGCAAGGC
TGTGGACATCGGCCCGGGTCTGAATCTGCTGCAAGAAGACAACCCGGACCTGATCGGCAGCGAGATCGCG
CGCTGGCTGTCGACGCTCGAGATTTCCGGCGAGCCAACCACTGAGGATCTGTACTTTCAGAGCGATAACG
CGATCGCCATGTCTGACCAGGAGGCAAAACCTTCAACTGAGGACTTGGGGGATAAGAAGGAAGGTGAATA
TATTAAACTCAAAGTCATTGGACAGGATAGCAGTGAGATTCACTTCAAAGTGAAAATGACAACACATCTC
AAGAAACTCAAAGAATCATACTGTCAAAGACAGGGTGTTCCAATGAATTCACTCAGGTTTCTCTTTGAGG
GTCAGAGAATTGCTGATAATCATACTCCAAAAGAACTGGGAATGGAGGAAGAAGATGTGATTGAAGTTTA
TCAGGAACAAACGGGGGGTTAGGTTTAAACGAATTCGGGCTCGGTACCCGGGGATCCTCTAGAGTCGACC
TGCAGGCATGCAAGCTGATTTGGCTGCTGCCACCGCTGAGCAAGGCCGCTTCGAGCAGACATGATAAGAT
ACATTGATGAGTTTGGACAAACCACAACTAGAATGCAGTGAAAAAAATGCTTTATTTGTGAAATTTGTGA
TGCTATTGCTTTATTTGTAACCATTATAAGCTGCAATAAACAAGTTAACAACAACAATTGCATTCATTTT
ATGTTTCAGGTTCAGGGGGAGATGTGGGAGGTTTTTTTAAGCAAGTAAAACCTCTACAAATGTGGTAAAA
TCTTAATTAAGAATTCTAATATAACTTCGTATAGCATACATTATACGAAGTTATGGATCCACTGTTGACA
ATTAATCATCGGCATAGTATATCGGCATAGTATAATACGACAAGGTGAGGAACTAAACCCAGGAGGCAGA
TCATGATTGAACAAGATGGATTGCACGCAGGTTCTCCGGCCGCTTGGGTGGAGAGGCTATTCGGCTATGA
CTGGGCACAACAGACAATCGGCTGCTCTGATGCCGCCGTGTTCCGGCTGTCAGCGCAGGGGCGCCCGGTT
CTTTTTGTCAAGACCGACCTGTCCGGTGCCCTGAATGAACTGCAGGACGAGGCAGCGCGGCTATCGTGGC
TGGCCACGACGGGCGTTCCTTGCGCAGCTGTGCTCGACGTTGTCACTGAAGCGGGAAGGGACTGGCTGCT
ATTGGGCGAAGTGCCGGGGCAGGATCTCCTGTCATCTCACCTTGCTCCTGCCGAGAAAGTATCCATCATG
GCTGATGCAATGCGGCGGCTGCATACGCTTGATCCGGCTACCTGCCCATTCGACCACCAAGCGAAACATC
GCATCGAGCGAGCACGTACTCGGATGGAAGCCGGTCTTGTCGATCAGGATGATCTGGACGAAGAGCATCA
GGGGCTCGCGCCAGCCGAACTGTTCGCCAGGCTCAAGGCGCGCATGCCCGACGGCGAGGATCTCGTCGTG
ACCCATGGCGATGCCTGCTTGCCGAATATCATGGTGGAAAATGGCCGCTTTTCTGGATTCATCGACTGTG
GCCGGCTGGGTGTGGCGGACCGCTATCAGGACATAGCGTTGGCTACCCGTGATATTGCTGAAGAGCTTGG
CGGCGAATGGGCTGACCGCTTCCTCGTGCTTTACGGTATCGCCGCTCCCGATTCGCAGCGCATCGCCTTC
TATCGCCTTCTTGACGAGTTCTTCTGATTCGAAATGACCGACCAAGCGACGCCCAACCGGTATCAGCTCA
CTCAAAGGCGGTAATACGGTTATCCACAGAATCAGGGGATAACGCAGGAAAGAACATGTGAGCAAAAGGC
CAGCAAAAGGCCAGGAACCGTAAAAAGGCCGCGTTGCTGGCGTTTTTCCATAGGCTCCGCCCCCCTGACG
AGCATCACAAAAATCGACGCTCAAGTCAGAGGTGGCGAAACCCGACAGGACTATAAAGATACCAGGCGTT
TCCCCCTGGAAGCTCCCTCGTGCGCTCTCCTGTTCCGACCCTGCCGCTTACCGGATACCTGTCCGCCTTT
CTCCCTTCGGGAAGCGTGGCGCTTTCTCATAGCTCACGCTGTAGGTATCTCAGTTCGGTGTAGGTCGTTC
GCTCCAAGCTGGGCTGTGTGCACGAACCCCCCGTTCAGCCCGACCGCTGCGCCTTATCCGGTAACTATCG
TCTTGAGTCCAACCCGGTAAGACACGACTTATCGCCACTGGCAGCAGCCACTGGTAACAGGATTAGCAGA
GCGAGGTATGTAGGCGGTGCTACAGAGTTCTTGAAGTGGTGGCCTAACTACGGCTACACTAGAAGGACAG
TATTTGGTATCTGCGCTCTGCTGAAGCCAGTTACCTTCGGAAAAAGAGTTGGTAGCTCTTGATCCGGCAA
ACAAACCACCGCTGGTAGCGGTGGTTTTTTTGTTTGCAAGCAGCAGATTACGCGCAGAAAAAAAGGATTT
CAAGAAGATCCTTTGATCTTTTCTACGGGGTCTGACGCTCAGTGGAACGAAAACTCACGTTAAGGGATTT
TGGTCATGAGATTATCAAAAAGGATCTTCACCTAGATCCTTTTATAGTCCGGAATCGTCACACAAAAAAC
CAACACACAGATGTAATGAAAATAAAGATATTTTATTGCGGCCATCGTGATGGCTAGAGTTTAGCCCTCC
CACACATAACCAGAGGGCAGCAATTCACGAATCCCAACTGCCGTCGGCTGTCCATCACTGTCCTTCACTA
TGGCTTTGATCCCAGGATGCAGATCGAGAAGCACCTGTCGGCACCGTCCGCAGGGGCTCAAGATGCCCCT
GTTCTCATTTCCGATCGCGACGATACAAGTCAGGTTGCCAGCTGCCGCAGCAGCAGCAGTGCCCAGCACC
ACGAGTTCTGCACAAGGTCCCCCAGTAAAATGATATACATTGACACCAGTGAAGATGCGGCCGTCGCTAG
AGAGAGCTGCGCTGGCGACGCTGTAGTCTTCAGAGATGGGGATGCTGTTGATTGTAGCCGTTGCTCTTTC
AATGAGGGTGGATTCTTCTTGAGACAAAGGCTTGGCCATGGTGGCGCTAGTGTCAGAAGAATCGAGCTTT
TTGCAAAAGCCTAGGCCTCCAAAAAAGCCTCCTCACTACTTCTGGAATAGCTCAGAGGCCGAGGCGGCCT
CGGCCTCTGCATAAATAAAAAAAATTAGTCAGCCATGGGGCGGAGAATGGGCGGAACTGGGCGGAGTTAG
GGGCGGGATGGGCGGAGTTAGGGGCGGGACTATGGTTGCTGACTAATTGAGATGCATGCTTTGCATACTT
CTGCCTGCTGGGGAGCCTGGGGACTTTCCACACCTGGTTGCTGACTAATTGAGATGCATGCTTTGCATAC
TTCTGCCTGCTGGGGAGCCTGGGGACTTTCCACACCCTAACTGACACACATTCCACAGCTGGTTCTTTCC
GCCTCAGAAGGTACCTAACCAAGTTCCTCTTTCAGAGGTTATTTCAGGCCATGGTGCTGCGCAAGACGCG
TTAATTAAGACGT
